>Addgene plasmid #58423 | Flag_MmPERK_S503_N1114_pBabePuro | depositor full sequence | sequence record 123700 | Flag_MmPERK_S503_N1114_pBabePuro sequence 7375 bps
CAAACAGGATATCTGTGGTAAGCAGTTCCTGCCCCGGCTCAGGGCCAAGAACAGATGGAACAGCTGAATA
TGGGCCAAACAGGATATCTGTGGTAAGCAGTTCCTGCCCCGGCTCAGGGCCAAGAACAGATGGTCCCCAG
ATGCGGTCCAGCCCTCAGCAGTTTCTAGAGAACCATCAGATGTTTCCAGGGTGCCCCAAGGACCTGAAAT
GACCCTGTGCCTTATTTGAACTAACCAATCAGTTCGCTTCTCGCTTCTGTTCGCGCGCTTCTGCTCCCCG
AGCTCAATAAAAGAGCCCACAACCCCTCACTCGGGGCGCCAGTCCTCCGATTGACTGAGTCGCCCGGGTA
CCCGTGTATCCAATAAACCCTCTTGCAGTTGCATCCGACTTGTGGTCTCGCTGTTCCTTGGGAGGGTCTC
CTCTGAGTGATTGACTACCCGTCAGCGGGGGTCTTTCATTTGGGGGCTCGTCCGGGATCGGGAGACCCCT
GCCCAGGGACCACCGACCCACCACCGGGAGGCAAGCTGGCCAGCAACTTATCTGTGTCTGTCCGATTGTC
TAGTGTCTATGACTGATTTTATGCGCCTGCGTCGGTACTAGTTAGCTAACTAGCTCTGTATCTGGCGGAC
CCGTGGTGGAACTGACGAGTTCTGAACACCCGGCCGCAACCCTGGGAGACGTCCCAGGGACTTTGGGGGC
CGTTTTTGTGGCCCGACCTGAGGAAGGGAGTCGATGTGGAATCCGACCCCGTCAGGATATGTGGTTCTGG
TAGGAGACGAGAACCTAAAACAGTTCCCGCCTCCGTCTGAATTTTTGCTTTCGGTTTGGAACCGAAGCCG
CGCGTCTTGTCTGCTGCAGCGCTGCAGCATCGTTCTGTGTTGTCTCTGTCTGACTGTGTTTCTGTATTTG
TCTGAAAATTAGGGCCAGACTGTTACCACTCCCTTAAGTTTGACCTTAGGTCACTGGAAAGATGTCGAGC
GGATCGCTCACAACCAGTCGGTAGATGTCAAGAAGAGACGTTGGGTTACCTTCTGCTCTGCAGAATGGCC
AACCTTTAACGTCGGATGGCCGCGAGACGGCACCTTTAACCGAGACCTCATCACCCAGGTTAAGATCAAG
GTCTTTTCACCTGGCCCGCATGGACACCCAGACCAGGTCCCCTACATCGTGACCTGGGAAGCCTTGGCTT
TTGACCCCCCTCCCTGGGTCAAGCCCTTTGTACACCCTAAGCCTCCGCCTCCTCTTCCTCCATCCGCCCC
GTCTCTCCCCCTTGAACCTCCTCGTTCGACCCCGCCTCGATCCTCCCTTTATCCAGCCCTCACTCCTTCT
CTAGGCGCCGGCCGGATCCCAGTGTGGTGGTACCTCGTTTAGTGAACCGTCAGAATTAATTCACCATGTC
TGCACTTCTGATCCTAGCTCTTGTTGGAGCTGCAGTTGCTGACTACAAAGACGATGACGACAAGCTTGCG
GCCGCCAGCAAGAACATCCGCAAGAAGGACCCTATCCTCCTGCTGCACTGGTGGAAGGAGATATTCGGGA
CGATCCTGCTTTGCATCGTAGCCACGACCTTCATCGTGCGCAGGCTTTTCCATCCTCAGCCCCACAGGCA
GCGGAAGGAGTCTGAAACTCAGTGCCAGACTGAAAGTAAATACGACTCCGTGAGTGCCGATGTCAGTGAC
AACAGCTGGAATGACATGAAGTACTCAGGATACGTATCCCGATATCTAACAGATTTTGAGCCAATTCAGT
GCATGGGTCGTGGTGGCTTTGGCGTTGTCTTTGAAGCTAAAAACAAAGTAGATGACTGCAATTACGCTAT
CAAGAGGATCCGGCTCCCCAACAGGGAGTTGGCACGGGAGAAGGTAATGCGGGAAGTTAAAGCCTTGGCT
AAGCTGGAACACCCAGGCATTGTGAGGTATTTCAACGCCTGGCTGGAAACCCCACCAGAGAAGTGGCAAG
AAGAGATGGATGAGATCTGGCTCAAAGACGAAAGCACAGACTGGCCGCTCAGCTCCCCTAGCCCGATGGA
TGCCCCATCTGTTAAGATCCGAAGGATGGATCCTTTCTCTACAAAAGAGCAGATCGAAGTCATAGCTCCT
TCTCCTGAAAGAAGTCGGTCTTTCTCGGTGGGCATTTCCTGTGGCCAGACAAGCTCATCGGAGAGCCAGT
TCTCTCCCCTGGAGTTCTCAGGGACAGACTGCGGAGACAACAGTGACTCAGCGGACGCAGCCTACAACCT
CCAGGACAGTTGCCTGACGGACTGCGAGGACGTGGAAGATGGCACCGTGGACGGCAATGACGAGGGACAC
TCCTTTGAACTTTGTCCGTCCGAAGCTTCTCCCTATACCCGGTCTAGGGAAGGAACGTCCTCCTCCATAG
TGTTTGAGGACTCTGGCTGCGGCAACGCGTCCAGTAAGGAGGAGCCCAGAGGGAACCGGCTGCATGATGG
CAACCATTATGTTAATAAGCTAACTGATCTCAAGTGCTCCAGCAGCAGGTCTTCTTCAGAAGCCACCACC
TTGTCTACCTCCCCTACCAGGCCAACCACTCTAAGCTTGGATTTCACCAAGAACACTGTGGGCCAGCTCC
AGCCCAGCTCCCCCAAGGTGTATCTGTACATTCAGATGCAGCTGTGCAGGAAGGAGAACCTCAAAGACTG
GATGAACCGGCGCTGCAGCTTGGAGGACCGGGAGCACGGCGTGTGCCTGCACATCTTCCTGCAGATCGCA
GAGGCAGTGGAGTTCCTGCACAGCAAGGGACTCATGCACAGGGACCTCAAGCCTTCCAACATATTCTTCA
CAATGGATGATGTGGTCAAGGTTGGGGACTTTGGACTGGTGACTGCTATGGACCAAGATGAAGAAGAGCA
GACTGTACTGACTCCAATGCCAGCCTATGCTACGCACACGGGACAAGTAGGGACCAAGCTATACATGAGC
CCAGAGCAGATTCATGGAAACAACTACTCCCATAAAGTGGACATCTTCTCTTTAGGCTTGATTCTGTTTG
AACTCCTCTACCCATTCAGCACCCAGATGGAACGAGTCCGGATTTTAACTGATGTCAGAAATCTCAAGTT
TCCTCTACTGTTCACTCAGAAATATCCCCAAGAGCATATGATGGTTCAAGACATGCTCTCTCCATCCCCC
ACGGAGCGGCCTGAAGCCACAGACATCATTGAAAATGCCATATTTGAGAACTTGGAGTTTCCCGGGAAAA
CGGTTCTGAGACAGCGGTCCCGCTCCATGAGTTCATCTGGAACAAAACATTCCAGACAGCCCAGCTGCTC
GTACAGCCCACTGCCTGGCAACTAGCCCTCAGCTGCCCTCGAAGGTGGCAGAGCAGGCACCCTGAGGAAC
ATGGCTCTCCACAGCGGTGGACTCAGATTTTATGCTTTGATCAGTTGGACTCGGGACCAATTTTTCTAAG
TCAGACTGGATCACGGGCCTAACCCAGTTTGATCTTAACTGAACTTCAAGGAAAGGGCTGTGTAAAGGAC
ACATGAACTTGTTGCTTGTCGGTGTCCCAAGACTAGCTGGTCAGCTTAGAACCTTCACTTTTCACCAGGC
GGTAGAAGAGATCCTCAAATGGTCTGAACTGGAAATGTCTTTAAAGCACAAAAGTGTAAAAGACCCTCTC
ACATGGGAACTACATGTTCTAGCTTATCGATACCGTCGACCCTGTGGAATGTGTGTCAGTTAGGGTGTGG
AAAGTCCCCAGGCTCCCCAGCAGGCAGAAGTATGCAAAGCATGCATCTCAATTAGTCAGCAACCAGGTGT
GGAAAGTCCCCAGGCTCCCCAGCAGGCAGAAGTATGCAAAGCATGCATCTCAATTAGTCAGCAACCATAG
TCCCGCCCCTAACTCCGCCCATCCCGCCCCTAACTCCGCCCAGTTCCGCCCATTCTCCGCCCCATGGCTG
ACTAATTTTTTTTATTTATGCAGAGGCCGAGGCCGCCTCGGCCTCTGAGCTATTCCAGAAGTAGTGAGGA
GGCTTTTTTGGAGGCCTAGGCTTTTGCAAAAAGCTTACCATGACCGAGTACAAGCCCACGGTGCGCCTCG
CCACCCGCGACGACGTCCCCAGGGCCGTACGCACCCTCGCCGCCGCGTTCGCCGACTACCCCGCCACGCG
CCACACCGTCGATCCGGACCGCCACATCGAGCGGGTCACCGAGCTGCAAGAACTCTTCCTCACGCGCGTC
GGGCTCGACATCGGCAAGGTGTGGGTCGCGGACGACGGCGCCGCGGTGGCGGTCTGGACCACGCCGGAGA
GCGTCGAAGCGGGGGCGGTGTTCGCCGAGATCGGCCCGCGCATGGCCGAGTTGAGCGGTTCCCGGCTGGC
CGCGCAGCAACAGATGGAAGGCCTCCTGGCGCCGCACCGGCCCAAGGAGCCCGCGTGGTTCCTGGCCACC
GTCGGCGTCTCGCCCGACCACCAGGGCAAGGGTCTGGGCAGCGCCGTCGTGCTCCCCGGAGTGGAGGCGG
CCGAGCGCGCCGGGGTGCCCGCCTTCCTGGAGACCTCCGCGCCCCGCAACCTCCCCTTCTACGAGCGGCT
CGGCTTCACCGTCACCGCCGACGTCGAGGTGCCCGAAGGACCGCGCACCTGGTGCATGACCCGCAAGCCC
GGTGCCTGACGCCCGCCCCACGACCCGCAGCGCCCGACCGAAAGGAGCGCACGACCCCATGCATCGATAA
AATAAAAGATTTTATTTAGTCTCCAGAAAAAGGGGGGAATGAAAGACCCCACCTGTAGGTTTGGCAAGCT
AGCTTAAGTAACGCCATTTTGCAAGGCATGGAAAAATACATAACTGAGAATAGAGAAGTTCAGATCAAGG
TCAGGAACAGATGGAACAGCTGAATATGGGCCAAACAGGATATCTGTGGTAAGCAGTTCCTGCCCCGGCT
CAGGGCCAAGAACAGATGGAACAGCTGAATATGGGCCAAACAGGATATCTGTGGTAAGCAGTTCCTGCCC
CGGCTCAGGGCCAAGAACAGATGGTCCCCAGATGCGGTCCAGCCCTCAGCAGTTTCTAGAGAACCATCAG
ATGTTTCCAGGGTGCCCCAAGGACCTGAAATGACCCTGTGCCTTATTTGAACTAACCAATCAGTTCGCTT
CTCGCTTCTGTTCGCGCGCTTCTGCTCCCCGAGCTCAATAAAAGAGCCCACAACCCCTCACTCGGGGCGC
CAGTCCTCCGATTGACTGAGTCGCCCGGGTACCCGTGTATCCAATAAACCCTCTTGCAGTTGCATCCGAC
TTGTGGTCTCGCTGTTCCTTGGGAGGGTCTCCTCTGAGTGATTGACTACCCGTCAGCGGGGGTCTTTCAC
ATGCAGCATGTATCAAAATTAATTTGGTTTTTTTTCTTAAGTATTTACATTAAATGGCCATAGTTGCATT
AATGAATCGGCCAACGCGCGGGGAGAGGCGGTTTGCGTATTGGGCGCTCTTCCGCTTCCTCGCTCACTGA
CTCGCTGCGCTCGGTCGTTCGGCTGCGGCGAGCGGTATCAGCTCACTCAAAGGCGGTAATACGGTTATCC
ACAGAATCAGGGGATAACGCAGGAAAGAACATGTGAGCAAAAGGCCAGCAAAAGGCCAGGAACCGTAAAA
AGGCCGCGTTGCTGGCGTTTTTCCATAGGCTCCGCCCCCCTGACGAGCATCACAAAAATCGACGCTCAAG
TCAGAGGTGGCGAAACCCGACAGGACTATAAAGATACCAGGCGTTTCCCCCTGGAAGCTCCCTCGTGCGC
TCTCCTGTTCCGACCCTGCCGCTTACCGGATACCTGTCCGCCTTTCTCCCTTCGGGAAGCGTGGCGCTTT
CTCATAGCTCACGCTGTAGGTATCTCAGTTCGGTGTAGGTCGTTCGCTCCAAGCTGGGCTGTGTGCACGA
ACCCCCCGTTCAGCCCGACCGCTGCGCCTTATCCGGTAACTATCGTCTTGAGTCCAACCCGGTAAGACAC
GACTTATCGCCACTGGCAGCAGCCACTGGTAACAGGATTAGCAGAGCGAGGTATGTAGGCGGTGCTACAG
AGTTCTTGAAGTGGTGGCCTAACTACGGCTACACTAGAAGAACAGTATTTGGTATCTGCGCTCTGCTGAA
GCCAGTTACCTTCGGAAAAAGAGTTGGTAGCTCTTGATCCGGCAAACAAACCACCGCTGGTAGCGGTGGT
TTTTTTGTTTGCAAGCAGCAGATTACGCGCAGAAAAAAAGGATCTCAAGAAGATCCTTTGATCTTTTCTA
CGGGGTCTGACGCTCAGTGGAACGAAAACTCACGTTAAGGGATTTTGGTCATGAGATTATCAAAAAGGAT
CTTCACCTAGATCCTTTTGCGGCCGCAAATCAATCTAAAGTATATATGAGTAAACTTGGTCTGACAGTTA
CCAATGCTTAATCAGTGAGGCACCTATCTCAGCGATCTGTCTATTTCGTTCATCCATAGTTGCCTGACTC
CCCGTCGTGTAGATAACTACGATACGGGAGGGCTTACCATCTGGCCCCAGTGCTGCAATGATACCGCGAG
ACCCACGCTCACCGGCTCCAGATTTATCAGCAATAAACCAGCCAGCCGGAAGGGCCGAGCGCAGAAGTGG
TCCTGCAACTTTATCCGCCTCCATCCAGTCTATTAATTGTTGCCGGGAAGCTAGAGTAAGTAGTTCGCCA
GTTAATAGTTTGCGCAACGTTGTTGCCATTGCTACAGGCATCGTGGTGTCACGCTCGTCGTTTGGTATGG
CTTCATTCAGCTCCGGTTCCCAACGATCAAGGCGAGTTACATGATCCCCCATGTTGTGCAAAAAAGCGGT
TAGCTCCTTCGGTCCTCCGATCGTTGTCAGAAGTAAGTTGGCCGCAGTGTTATCACTCATGGTTATGGCA
GCACTGCATAATTCTCTTACTGTCATGCCATCCGTAAGATGCTTTTCTGTGACTGGTGAGTACTCAACCA
AGTCATTCTGAGAATAGTGTATGCGGCGACCGAGTTGCTCTTGCCCGGCGTCAATACGGGATAATACCGC
GCCACATAGCAGAACTTTAAAAGTGCTCATCATTGGAAAACGTTCTTCGGGGCGAAAACTCTCAAGGATC
TTACCGCTGTTGAGATCCAGTTCGATGTAACCCACTCGTGCACCCAACTGATCTTCAGCATCTTTTACTT
TCACCAGCGTTTCTGGGTGAGCAAAAACAGGAAGGCAAAATGCCGCAAAAAAGGGAATAAGGGCGACACG
GAAATGTTGAATACTCATACTCTTCCTTTTTCAATATTATTGAAGCATTTATCAGGGTTATTGTCTCATG
AGCGGATACATATTTGAATGTATTTAGAAAAATAAACAAATAGGGGTTCCGCGCACATTTCCCCGAAAAG
TGCCACCTGCAGCCTGAATATGGGC
Features (pLannotate 1.2.2; 15 found; start..end, strand, type, name):
    582..856     +  misc_feature   MESV Ψ (fragment): packaging signal of murine embryonic stem cell virus
    923..1339    +  CDS            gag (truncated): truncated Moloney murine leukemia virus (MMLV) gag gene lacking the start codon
   1364..1384    +  promoter       tight TRE promoter (fragment): Tet-responsive promoter PTight, consisting of seven tet operator sequences followed by the minimal CMV promoter
   1396..1440    +  CDS            preprotrypsin leader: leader sequence from mouse preprotrypsin
   1477..3312    +  CDS            Eif2ak3 (fragment): E2AK3_MOUSE - Also known as Pek, Perk. Experimental evidence at protein level: Swiss-Prot protein existence level 1. Metabolic-stress sensing protein kinase that phosphorylates the alpha subunit of eukaryotic translation initiation factor 2 (EIF2S1/eIF-2-alpha) in response to various stress conditions (PubMed:9930704, PubMed:11106749, PubMed:23921556). Key activator of the integrated stress response (ISR) required for adaptation to various stress, such as unfolded protein response (UPR) and low amino acid availability (PubMed:9930704, PubMed:11106749, PubMed:23921556). EIF2S1/eIF-2-alpha phosp
   3661..3681    +  misc_feature   MCS (fragment): pBluescript multiple cloning site
   3691..4020    +  promoter       SV40 promoter: SV40 enhancer and early promoter
   4030..4629    +  CDS            PuroR: puromycin N-acetyltransferase; pac from Streptomyces alboniger; confers resistance to puromycin
   4728..4849    +  LTR            3' LTR (ΔU3) (fragment): self-inactivating 3' long terminal repeat (LTR) from Moloney murine leukemia virus
   4850..5319    +  LTR            LTR: long terminal repeat from Moloney murine leukemia virus
   5385..5437    -  CDS            lacI (fragment): lac repressor; lacI; The lac repressor binds to the lac operator to inhibit transcription in E. coli. This inhibition can be relieved by adding lactose or isopropyl-β-D-thiogalactopyranoside (IPTG).
   5620..6208    -  rep_origin     ori: high-copy-number ColE1/pMB1/pBR322/pUC origin of replication
   6368..7228    -  CDS            AmpR: β-lactamase; bla; confers resistance to ampicillin, carbenicillin, and related antibiotics
   7229..7333    -  promoter       AmpR promoter: bla
   7364..458     +  LTR            LTR (across the origin): long terminal repeat from Moloney murine leukemia virus
