[The description below was written by a language model from this plasmid's Addgene catalogue record and pLannotate feature annotations shown in this document.]
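Description:
Flag_MmPERK_S503_N1114_pBabePuro is a 7,375 bp Moloney murine leukemia virus-based retroviral expression plasmid built on the pBabe puro backbone. It is maintained in E. coli through a high-copy ColE1/pUC-type origin and a β-lactamase (AmpR) cassette conferring ampicillin resistance. The recombination-reducing Stbl2 strain is recorded as the growth host, a common choice for plasmids carrying repeated LTRs. The viral portion is flanked by MMLV long terminal repeats and contains a Ψ packaging signal followed by a truncated gag segment lacking its start codon, which together allow the transcript to be encapsidated when gag, pol and env are supplied in trans by a packaging cell line. No dedicated internal promoter for the insert is recorded. As is standard for pBabe vectors, expression is expected to come from the 5′ LTR, and the 21 bp "tight TRE" and short lacI and MCS annotations are probably incidental fragment matches rather than functional elements.

The payload is a truncated mouse PERK (Eif2ak3), the ER-resident eIF2α kinase that signals in the unfolded protein response and integrated stress response. Residues M1 to Y502 are deleted, leaving S503 to N1114. A mouse preprotrypsin leader sequence sits at the N terminus, followed by a FLAG epitope according to the catalogue entry, although FLAG is not separately annotated in the feature table. The heterologous signal peptide replaces the native one lost in the deletion. Downstream, an SV40 enhancer/early promoter drives puromycin N-acetyltransferase for selecting stably transduced mammalian cells. The associated publication examines activation of unfolded protein response transducers by membrane lipid saturation through their transmembrane domains, so this construct suits stable expression and FLAG-based detection of an N-terminally deleted PERK in such studies.
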