Addgene plasmid #58423: Flag_MmPERK_S503_N1114_pBabePuro
Purpose: retroviral pBabe puro vector encoding N-terminally FLAG tagged mutant mouse PERK deleted from amino acids M1 to Y502. The remaining amino acids are S503 to N1114.
Depositing lab: David Ron. Depositing organization: University of Cambridge. Publication: Membrane lipid saturation activates endoplasmic reticulum unfolded protein response transducers through their transmembrane domains. Volmer R, van der Ploeg K, Ron D. Proc Natl Acad Sci U S A. 2013 Mar 19;110(12):4628-33. doi: 10.1073/pnas.1217611110. Epub 2013 Mar 4. PubMed 23487760.
Backbone
  Vector backbone: pBabe puro
  Backbone manufacturer: Addgene plasmid # 1764
  Vector type: Mammalian Expression, Retroviral
  Selectable markers: Puromycin
Growth in bacteria
  Bacterial resistance: Ampicillin, 100 μg/mL
  Growth temperature: 37°C
  Growth strain: Stbl2
  Copy number: Unknown
Gene/Insert
  Gene/Insert name: PERK (alt names: Eukaryotic translation initiation factor 2-alpha kinase 3; PRKR-like endoplasmic reticulum kinase; Eif2ak3)
  Species: M. musculus (mouse)
  Mutation: Deleted amino acids M1 to Y502
  Entrez Gene: Eif2ak3 (a.k.a. Pek, Perk)
  Tag / fusion protein: preprotrypsin signal sequence (N terminal on insert); FLAG
  Cloning method: Unknown
  Sequencing primers: 5′ pLXSN 5; 3′ pBABE-3
Terms and licenses: Academic/Nonprofit Terms; Industry Terms: Not Available to Industry
How to cite: Flag_MmPERK_S503_N1114_pBabePuro was a gift from David Ron (Addgene plasmid # 58423 ; http://n2t.net/addgene:58423 ; RRID:Addgene_58423)
