>Addgene plasmid #58423 | Flag_MmPERK_S503_N1114_pBabePuro | addgene partial sequence | sequence record 95645 | pLXSN5 5'-CCCTTGAACCTCCTCGTTCGACC-3'
TCCTCCCTTTATCCAGCCCTCACTCCTTCTCTAGGCGCCGGCCGGATCCCAGTGTGGTGGTACCTCGTTT
AGTGAACCGTCAGAATTAATTCACCATGTCTGCACTTCTGATCCTAGCTCTTGTTGGAGCTGCAGTTGCT
GACTACAAAGACGATGACGACAAGCTTGCGGCCGCCAGCAAGAACATCCGCAAGAAGGACCCTATCCTCC
TGCTGCACTGGTGGAAGGAGATATTCGGGACGATCCTGCTTTGCATCGTAGCCACGACCTTCATCGTGCG
CAGGCTTTTCCATCCTCAGCCCCACAGGCAGCGGAAGGAGTCTGAAACTCAGTGCCAGACTGAAAGTAAA
TACGACTCCGTGAGTGCCGATGTCAGTGACAACAGCTGGAATGACATGAAGTACTCAGGATACGTATCCC
GATATCTAACAGATTTTGAGCCAATTCAGTGCATGGGTCGTGGTGGCTTTGGCGTTGTCTTTGAAGCTAA
AAACAAAGTAGATGACTGCAATTACGCTATCAAGAGGATCCGGCTCCCCAACAGGGAGTTGGCACGGGAG
AAGGTAATGCGGGAAGTTAAAGCCTTGGCTAAGCTGGAACACCCAGGCATTGTGAGGTATTTCAACGCCT
GGCTGGAAACCCCACCAGAGAAGTGGCAAGAAGAGATGGATGAGATCTGGCTCAAAGACGAAAGCACAGA
CTGGCCGCTCAGCTCCCCTAGCCCGATGGATGCCCCATCTGTTAAGATCCGAAGGATGGATCCTTTCTCT
ACAAAAGAGCAGATCGAAGTCATAGCTCCTTCTCCTGAAAGAAGTCGGTCTTTCTCGGTGGGCATTTCCT
GTGGCCAGACAAGCTCATCGGAGAGCCAGTTCTCTCCCCTGGAGTTCTCAGGGACAGACTGCGGAGACAA
CAGTGACTCAGCGGACGCAGCCTACAACCTCCAGGACAGTTGCCTGACGGACTGCGAGGACGTGGAAGAT
GGCACCGTGGACGGCAATGACGAGGGACACTCCTTTGAACTTTGTCCGTCCGA
