>Addgene plasmid #58423 | Flag_MmPERK_S503_N1114_pBabePuro | addgene partial sequence | sequence record 95646 | pBABE3 5'-ACCCTAACTGACACACATTCC-3'
GATAAGCTAGAACATGTAGTTCCCATGTGAGAGGGTCTTTTACACTTTTGTGCTTTAAAGACATTTCCAG
TTCAGACCATTTGAGGATCTCTTCTACCGCCTGGTGAAAAGTGAAGGTTCTAAGCTGACCAGCTAGTCTT
GGGACACCGACAAGCAACAAGTTCATGTGTCCTTTACACAGCCCTTTCCTTGAAGTTCAGTTAAGATCAA
ACTGGGTTAGGCCCGTGATCCAGTCTGACTTAGAAAAATTGGTCCCGAGTCCAACTGATCAAAGCATAAA
ATCTGAGTCCACCGCTGTGGAGAGCCATGTTCCTCAGGGTGCCTGCTCTGCCACCTTCGAGGGCAGCTGA
GGGCTAGTTGCCAGGCAGTGGGCTGTACGAGCAGCTGGGCTGTCTGGAATGTTTTGTTCCAGATGAACTC
ATGGAGCGGGACCGCTGTCTCAGAACCGTTTTCCCGGGAAACTCCAAGTTCTCAAATATGGCATTTTCAA
TGATGTCTGTGGCTTCAGGCCGCTCCGTGGGGGATGGAGAGAGCATGTCTTGAACCATCATATGCTCTTG
GGGATATTTCTGAGTGAACAGTAGAGGAAACTTGAGATTTCTGACATCAGTTAAAATCCGGACTCGTTCC
ATCTGGGTGCTGAATGGGTAGAGGAGTTCAAACAGAATCAAGCCTAAAGAGAAGATGTCCACTTTATGGG
AGTAGTTGTTTCCATGAATCTGCTCTGGGCTCATGTATAGCTTGGTCCCTACTTGTCCCGTGTGCGTAGC
ATAGGCTGGCATTGGAGTCAGTACAGTCTGCTCTTCTTCATCTTGGTCCATAGCAGTCACCAGTCCAAAG
TCCCCAACCTTGACCACATCATCCATTGTGAAGAATATGTTGGAAGGCTTGAGGTCCCTGTGCATGAGTC
CCTTGCTGTGCAGGAACTCCACTGCCTCTGCGATCTGCAGGAAGATGTGCAGGCACACGCCGTGCTCCCG
GTCCTCCAAGCTGCAGCGCCGGTTCATCCAGTCTTTGAGGTTCTCCTTCCTGCACAGCTGCATCTGAATG
